>Addgene plasmid | kiCAP-AAV-MyoAAV4A Sequencing Result | analyzer sequence | sequence record 446449
GTATCAGAAACTGTGCTACATTCATCACATCATGGGAAAGGTGCCAGACGCTTGCACTGCTTGCGACCTG
GTCAATGTGGACTTGGATGACTGTGTTTCTGAACAATAAATGACTTAAACCAGGTATGGCTGCCGATGGT
TATCTTCCAGATTGGCTCGAGGACAACCTTAGTGAAGGAATTCGCGAGTGGTGGGCTTTGAAACCTGGAG
CCCCTCAACCCAAGGCAAATCAACAACATCAAGACAACGCTCGAGGTCTTGTGCTTCCGGGTTACAAATA
CCTTGGACCCGGCAACGGACTCGACAAGGGGGAGCCGGTCAACGCAGCAGACGCGGCGGCCCTCGAGCAC
GACAAGGCCTACGACCAGCAGCTCAAGGCCGGAGACAACCCGTACCTCAAGTACAACCACGCCGACGCCG
AGTTCCAGGAGCGGCTCAAAGAAGATACGTCTTTTGGGGGCAACCTCGGGCGAGCAGTCTTCCAGGCCAA
AAAGAGGCTTCTTGAACCTCTTGGTCTGGTTGAGGAAGCGGCTAAGACGGCTCCTGGAAAGAAGAGGCCT
GTAGAGCAGTCTCCTCAGGAACCGGACTCCTCCGCGGGTATTGGCAAATCGGGTGCACAGCCCGCTAAAA
AGAGACTCAATTTCGGTCAGACTGGCGACACAGAGTCAGTCCCAGACCCTCAACCAATCGGAGAACCTCC
CGCAGCCCCCTCAGGTGTGGGATCTCTTACAATGGCTTCAGGTGGTGGCGCACCAGTGGCAGACAATAAC
GAAGGTGCCGATGGAGTGGGTAGTTCCTCGGGAAATTGGCATTGCGATTCCCAATGGCTGGGGGACAGAG
TCATCACCACCAGCACCCGAACCTGGGCCCTGCCCACCTACAACAATCACCTCTACAAGCAAATCTCCAA
CAGCACATCTGGAGGATCTTCAAATGACAACGCCTACTTCGGCTACAGCACCCCCTGGGGGTATTTTGAC
TTCAACAGATTCCACTGCCACTTCTCACCACGTGACTGGCAGCGACTCATCAACAACAACTGGGGATTCC
GGCCTAAGCGACTCAACTTCAAGCTCTTCAACATTCAGGTCAAAGAGGTTACGGACAACAATGGAGTCAA
GACCATCGCCAATAACCTTACCAGCACGGTCCAGGTCTTCACGGACTCAGACTATCAGCTCCCGTACGTG
CTCGGGTCGGCTCACGAGGGCTGCCTCCCGCCGTTCCCAGCGGACGTTTTCATGATTCCTCAGTACGGGT
ATCTGACGCTTAATGATGGAAGCCAGGCCGTGGGTCGTTCGTCCTTTTACTGCCTGGAATATTTCCCGTC
GCAAATGCTAAGAACGGGTAACAACTTCCAGTTCAGCTACGAGTTTGAGAACGTACCTTTCCATAGCAGC
TACGCTCACAGCCAAAGCCTGGACCGACTAATGAATCCACTCATCGACCAATACTTGTACTATCTCTCAA
AGACTATTAACGGTTCTGGACAGAATCAACAAACGCTAAAATTCAGTGTGGCCGGACCCAGCAACATGGC
TGTCCAGGGAAGAAACTACATACCTGGACCCAGCTACCGACAACAACGTGTCTCAACCACTGTGACTCAA
AACAACAACAGCGAATTTGCTTGGCCTGGAGCTTCTTCTTGGGCTCTCAATGGACGTAATAGCTTGATGA
ATCCTGGACCTGCTATGGCCAGCCACAAAGAAGGAGAGGACCGTTTCTTTCCTTTGTCTGGATCTTTAAT
TTTTGGCAAACAAGGAACTGGAAGAGACAACGTGGATGCGGACAAAGTCATGATAACCAACGAAGAAGAA
ATTAAAACTACTAACCCGGTAGCAACGGAGTCCTATGGACAAGTGGCCACAAACCACCAGTCAAACTCCA
GAGGAGACTACAACTCCTTGGCACAGGCGCAGACCGGCTGGGTTCAAAACCAAGGAATACTTCCGGGTAT
GGTTTGGCAGGACAGAGATGTGTACCTGCAAGGACCCATTTGGGCCAAAATTCCTCACACGGACGGCAAC
TTTCACCCTTCTCCGCTGATGGGAGGGTTTGGAATGAAGCACCCGCCTCCTCAGATCCTCATCAAAAACA
CACCTGTACCTGCGGATCCTCCAACGGCCTTCAACAAGGACAAGCTGAACTCTTTCATCACCCAGTATTC
TACTGGCCAAGTCAGCGTGGAGATCGAGTGGGAGCTGCAGAAGGAAAACAGCAAGCGCTGGAACCCGGAG
ATCCAGTACACTTCCAACTATTACAAGTCTAATAATGTTGAATTTGCTGTTAATACTGAAGGTGTATATA
GTGAACCCCGCCCCATTGGCACCAGATACCTGACTCGTAATCTGTAATTGCTTGTTAATCAATAAACCGT
TTAATTCGTTTCAGTTGAACTTTGGTCTCTGCGTATTTCTTTCTTATCTAGTTTCCATGGCTACGTAGAT
AAGTAGCATGGCGGGTTAATCATTAACTACAGATATCCATCACACTGGCGGCCGCTCGACTAGAGCGGCC
GCCACCGCGGTGGAGCTCCAGCTTTTGTTCCCTTTAGTGAGGGTTAATTGCGCGCTTGGCGTAATCATGG
TCATAGCTGTTTCCTGTGTGAAATTGTTATCCGCTCACAATTCCACACAACATACGAGCCGGAAGCATAA
AGTGTAAAGCCTGGGGTGCCTAATGAGTGAGCTAACTCACATTAATTGCGTTGCGCTCACTGCCCGCTTT
CCAGTCGGGAAACCTGTCGTGCCAGCTGCATTAATGAATCGGCCAACGCGCGGGGAGAGGCGGTTTGCGT
ATTGGGCGCTCTTCCGCTTCCTCGCTCACTGACTCGCTGCGCTCGGTCGTTCGGCTGCGGCGAGCGGTAT
CAGCTCACTCAAAGGCGGTAATACGGTTATCCACAGAATCAGGGGATAACGCAGGAAAGAACATGTGAGC
AAAAGGCCAGCAAAAGGCCAGGAACCGTAAAAAGGCCGCGTTGCTGGCGTTTTTCCATAGGCTCCGCCCC
CCTGACGAGCATCACAAAAATCGACGCTCAAGTCAGAGGTGGCGAAACCCGACAGGACTATAAAGATACC
AGGCGTTTCCCCCTGGAAGCTCCCTCGTGCGCTCTCCTGTTCCGACCCTGCCGCTTACCGGATACCTGTC
CGCCTTTCTCCCTTCGGGAAGCGTGGCGCTTTCTCATAGCTCACGCTGTAGGTATCTCAGTTCGGTGTAG
GTCGTTCGCTCCAAGCTGGGCTGTGTGCACGAACCCCCCGTTCAGCCCGACCGCTGCGCCTTATCCGGTA
ACTATCGTCTTGAGTCCAACCCGGTAAGACACGACTTATCGCCACTGGCAGCAGCCACTGGTAACAGGAT
TAGCAGAGCGAGGTATGTAGGCGGTGCTACAGAGTTCTTGAAGTGGTGGCCTAACTACGGCTACACTAGA
AGAACAGTATTTGGTATCTGCGCTCTGCTGAAGCCAGTTACCTTCGGAAAAAGAGTTGGTAGCTCTTGAT
CCGGCAAACAAACCACCGCTGGTAGCGGTGGTTTTTTTGTTTGCAAGCAGCAGATTACGCGCAGAAAAAA
AGGATCTCAAGAAGATCCTTTGATCTTTTCTACGGGGTCTGACGCTCAGTGGAACGAAAACTCACGTTAA
GGGATTTTGGTCATGAGATTATCAAAAAGGATCTTCACCTAGATCCTTTTAAATTAAAAATGAAGTTTTA
AATCAATCTAAAGTATATATGAGTAAACTTGGTCTGACAGTTAGAAAAACTCATCGAGCATCAAATGAAA
CTGCAATTTATTCATATCAGGATTATCAATACCATATTTTTGAAAAAGCCGTTTCTGTAATGAAGGAGAA
AACTCACCGAGGCAGTTCCATAGGATGGCAAGATCCTGGTATCGGTCTGCGATTCCGACTCGTCCAACAT
CAATACAACCTATTAATTTCCCCTCGTCAAAAATAAGGTTATCAAGTGAGAAATCACCATGAGTGACGAC
TGAATCCGGTGAGAATGGCAAAAGTTTATGCATTTCTTTCCAGACTTGTTCAACAGGCCAGCCATTACGC
TCGTCATCAAAATCACTCGCATCAACCAAACCGTTATTCATTCGTGATTGCGCCTGAGCGAGACGAAATA
CGCGATCGCTGTTAAAAGGACAATTACAAACAGGAATCGAATGCAACCGGCGCAGGAACACTGCCAGCGC
ATCAACAATATTTTCACCTGAATCAGGATATTCTTCTAATACCTGGAATGCTGTTTTTCCGGGGATCGCA
GTGGTGAGTAACCATGCATCATCAGGAGTACGGATAAAATGCTTGATGGTCGGAAGAGGCATAAATTCCG
TCAGCCAGTTTAGTCTGACCATCTCATCTGTAACATCATTGGCAACGCTACCTTTGCCATGTTTCAGAAA
CAACTCTGGCGCATCGGGCTTCCCATACAAGCGATAGATTGTCGCACCTGATTGCCCGACATTATCGCGA
GCCCATTTATACCCATATAAATCAGCATCCATGTTGGAATTTAATCGCGGCCTCGACGTTTCCCGTTGAA
TATGGCTCATACTCTTCCTTTTTCAATATTATTGAAGCATTTATCAGGGTTATTGTCTCATGAGCGGATA
CATATTTGAATGTATTTAGAAAAATAAACAAATAGGGGTTCCGCGCACATTTCCCCGAAAAGTGCCACCT
AAATTGTAAGCGTTAATATTTTGTTAAAATTCGCGTTAAATTTTTGTTAAATCAGCTCATTTTTTAACCA
ATAGGCCGAAATCGGCAAAATCCCTTATAAATCAAAAGAATAGACCGAGATAGGGT
[37 nt withheld, positions 4817-4853]
AAAGAACGTGGACTCCAACGTCAAAGG
[49 nt withheld, positions 4881-4929]
T
[91 nt withheld, positions 4931-5021]
G
[124 nt withheld, positions 5023-5146]
CCCATTCGCCATTCAGGCTGCGCAACTGTTGGGAAGGGCGATCGGTGCGGGCCTCTTCGCTATTACGCCA
GCTGGCGAAAGGGGGATGTGCTGCAAGGCGATTAAGTTGGGTAACGCCAGGGTTTTCCCAGTCACGACGT
TGTAAAACGACGGCCAGTGAGCGCGCGTAATACGACTCACTATAGGGCGAATTGGGTACCGGGCCCCCCC
TCGATCGAGGTCGACACGCGTGGAGGGGTGGAGTCGTGACGTGAATTACGTCATAGGGTTAGGGAGGTCC
TGTATTAGAGGTCACGTGAGTGTTTTGCGACATTTTGCGACACCATGTGGTCACGCTGGGTATTTAAGCC
CGAGTGAGCACGCAGGGTCTCCATTTTGAAGCGGGAGGTTTGAACGCGCAGCCGCCATGCCGGGGTTTTA
CGAGATTGTGATTAAGGTCCCCAGCGACCTTGACGAGCATCTGCCCGGCATTTCTGACAGCTTTGTGAAC
TGGGTGGCCGAGAAGGAATGGGAGTTGCCGCCAGATTCTGACATGGATCTGAATCTGATTGAGCAGGCAC
CCCTGACCGTGGCCGAGAAGCTGCAGCGCGACTTTCTGACGGAATGGCGCCGTGTGAGTAAGGCCCCGGA
GGCTCTTTTCTTTGTGCAATTTGAGAAGGGAGAGAGCTACTTCCACATGCACGTGCTCGTGGAAACCACC
GGGGTGAAATCCATGGTTTTGGGACGTTTCCTGAGTCAGATTCGCGAAAAACTGATTCAGAGAATTTACC
GCGGGATCGAGCCGACTTTGCCAAACTGGTTCGCGGTCACAAAGACCAGAAATGGCGCCGGAGGCGGGAA
CAAGGTGGTGGATGAGTGCTACATCCCCAATTACTTGCTCCCCAAAACCCAGCCTGAGCTCCAGTGGGCG
TGGACTAATATGGAACAGTATTTAAGCGCCTGTTTGAATCTCACGGAGCGTAAACGGTTGGTGGCGCAGC
ATCTGACGCACGTGTCGCAGACGCAGGAGCAGAACAAAGAGAATCAGAATCCCAATTCTGATGCGCCGGT
GATCAGATCAAAAACTTCAGCCAGGTACATGGAGCTGGTCGGGTGGCTCGTGGACAAGGGGATTACCTCG
GAGAAGCAGTGGATCCAGGAGGACCAGGCCTCATACATCTCCTTCAATGCGGCCTCCAACTCGCGGTCCC
AAATCAAGGCTGCCTTGGACAATGCGGGAAAGATTATGAGCCTGACTAAAACCGCCCCCGACTACCTGGT
GGGCCAGCAGCCCGTGGAGGACATTTCCAGCAATCGGATTTATAAAATTTTGGAACTAAACGGGTACGAT
CCCCAATATGCGGCTTCCGTCTTTCTGGGATGGGCCACGAAAAAGTTCGGCAAGAGGAACACCATCTGGC
TGTTTGGGCCTGCAACTACCGGGAAGACCAACATCGCGGAGGCCATAGCCCACACTGTGCCCTTCTACGG
GTGCGTAAACTGGACCAATGAGAACTTTCCCTTCAACGACTGTGTCGACAAGATGGTGATCTGGTGGGAG
GAGGGGAAGATGACCGCCAAGGTCGTGGAGTCGGCCAAAGCCATTCTCGGAGGAAGCAAGGTGCGCGTGG
ACCAGAAATGCAAGTCCTCGGCCCAGATAGACCCGACTCCCGTGATCGTCACCTCCAACACCAACATGTG
CGCCGTGATTGACGGGAACTCAACGACCTTCGAACACCAGCAGCCGTTGCAAGACCGGATGTTCAAATTT
GAACTCACCCGCCGTCTGGATCATGACTTTGGGAAGGTCACCAAGCAGGAAGTCAAAGACTTTTTCCGGT
GGGCAAAGGATCACGTGGTTGAGGTGGAGCATGAATTCTACGTCAAAAAGGGTGGAGCCAAGAAAAGACC
CGCCCCCAGTGACGCAGATATAAGTGAGCCCAAACGGGTGCGCGAGTCAGTTGCGCAGCCATCGACGTCA
GACGCGGAAGCTTCGATCAACTACGCGGACAGGTACCAAAACAAATGTTCTCGTCACGTGGGCATGAATC
TGATGCTGTTTCCCTGCAGACAATGCGAGAGACTGAATCAGAATTCAAATATCTGCTTCACTCACGGTGT
CAAAGACTGTTTAGAGTGCTTTCCCGTGTCAGAATCTCAACCCGTTTCTGTCGTCAAAAAGGCGTATCAG
AAACTGTGCTACATTCATCACATCATGGGAAAGGTGCCAGACGCTTGCACTGCTTGCGACCTGGTCAATG
TGGACTTGGATGACTGTGTTTCTGAACAATAAATGACTTAAACCAGGTATTGCTGCCGATGGTTATCTTC
CAGATTGGCTCGAGGACAACCTTAGTGAACTAGTGCCACCATGAGTCGGCTGGATAAATCTAAAGTCATA
AACGGCGCTCTGGAATTACTCAATGAAGTCGGTATCGAAGGCCTGACGACAAGGAAACTCGCTCAAAAGC
TGGGAGTTGAGCAGCCTACCCTGTACTGGCACGTGAAGAACAAGCGGGCCCTGCTCGATGCCCTGGCCAT
CGAGATGCTGGACAGGCATCATACCCACTTCTGCCCCCTGGAAGGCGAGTCATGGCAAGACTTTCTGCGG
AACAACGCCAAGTCATTCCGCTGTGCTCTCCTCTCACATCGCGACGGGGCTAAAGTGCATCTCGGCACCC
GCCCAACAGAGAAACAGTACGAAACCCTGGAAAATCAGCTCGCGTTCCTGTGTCAGCAAGGCTTCTCCCT
GGAGAACGCACTGTACGCTCTGTCCGCCGTGGGCCACTTTACACTGGGCTGCGTATTGGAGGAACAGGAG
CATCAAGTAGCAAAAGAGGAAAGAGAGACACCTACCACCGATTCTATGCCCCCACTTCTGAGACAAGCAA
TTGAGCTGTTCGACCGGCAGGGAGCCGAACCTGCCTTCCTTTTCGGCCTGGAACTAATCATATGTGGCCT
GGAGAAACAGCTAAAGTGCGAAAGCGGCGGGCCGGCCGACGCCCTTGACGATTTTGACTTAGACATGCTC
CCAGCCGATGCCCTTGACGACTTTGACCTTGATATGCTGCCTGCTGACGCTCTTGACGATTTTGACCTTG
ACATGCTCCCCGGGTAAATGCATGAATTCGATCTAGAGGGCCCTATTCTATAGTGTCACCTAAATGCTAG
AGCTCGCTGATCAGCCTCGACTGTGCCTTCTAGTTGCCAGCCATCTGTTGTTTGCCCCTCCCCCGTGCCT
TCCTTGACCCTGGAAGGTGCCACTCCCACTGTCCTTTCCTAATAAAATGAGGAAATTGCATCGCATTGTC
TGAGTAGGTGTCATTCTATTCTGGGGGGTGGGGTGGGGCAGGACAGCAAGGGGGAGGATTGGGAAGACAA
TAGCAGGCATGCTGGGGATGCGGTGGGCTCTATGGCTTCTGAGGCGGAAAGAACCAGCTGGGGCTCGAAT
CAAGCTATCAAGTGCCACCTGACGTCTCCCTATCAGTGATAGAGAAGTCGACACGTCTCGAGCTCCCTAT
CAGTGATAGAGAAGGTACGTCTAGAACGTCTCCCTATCAGTGATAGAGAAGTCGACACGTCTCGAGCTCC
CTATCAGTGATAGAGAAGGTACGTCTAGAACGTCTCCCTATCAGTGATAGAGAAGTCGACACGTCTCGAG
CTCCCTATCAGTNNNNNNNNNNNNNNNNNNNNNNNNNNNNNNNNNNNNNNNNNNNNNNNNNNNNNNNNNN
NNNNNNNNNNNNNNNNNNNNNNNNNNNNNNNNNNNNNNNNNNGATAGAGAAGGTACCCCCTATATAAGCA
GAGAGATCTGTTCAAATTTGAACTGACTAAGCGGCTCCCGCCAGATTTTGGCAAGATTACTAAGCAGGAA
GTCAAGGACTTTTTTGCTTGGGCAAAGGTCAATCAGGTGCCGGTGACTCACGAGTTTAAAGTTCCCAGGG
AATTGGCGGGAACTAAAGGGGCGGAGAAATCTCTAAAACGCCCACTGGGTGACGTCACCAATACTAGCTA
TAAAAGTCTGGAGAAGCGGGCCAGGCTCTCATTTGTTCCCGAGACGCCTCGCAGTTCAGACGTGACTGTT
GATCCCGCTCCTCTGCGACCGCTAGCTTCGATCAACTACGCGGACAGGTACCAAAACAAATGTTCTCGTC
ACGTGGGCATGAATCTGATGCTGTTTCCCTGCAGACAATGCGAGAGACTGAATCAGAATTCAAATATCTG
CTTCACTCACGGTGTCAAAGACTGTTTAGAGTGCTTTCCCGTGTCAGAATCTCAACCCGTTTCTGTCGTC
AAAAAGGCGTATCAGAAACTGTGCTACATTCATCACATCATGGGAAAGGTGCCAGACGCTTGCACTGCTT
GCGACCTGGTCAATGTGGACTTGGATGACTGTGTTTCTGAACAATAAATGACTTAAACCAGGTAT
Features (pLannotate 1.2.2; 26 found; start..end, strand, type, name):
      2..106     +  CDS            Rep52 (fragment): REP52_AAV2S - Experimental evidence at protein level: Swiss-Prot protein existence level 1. Plays a critical role during packaging of viral DNA into empty capsids, where they are thought to be part of the packaging motor complex. The single stranded genomic DNA is packaged in a 3' to 5' direction and requires the association between viral DNA and Rep40. Regulates host PKA activity by interacting with host PRKX as a mechanism to interfere with helper virus propagation and to promote its own replication. From Adeno-associated virus 2 (isolate Srivastava/1982) (AAV-2).
    126..2354    +  CDS            VP1: CAPSD_AAV2S - Experimental evidence at protein level: Swiss-Prot protein existence level 1. Capsid protein self-assembles to form an icosahedral capsid with a T=1 symmetry, about 22 nm in diameter, and consisting of 60 copies of three size variants of the capsid protein VP1, VP2 and VP3 which differ in their N-terminus. The capsid encapsulates the genomic ssDNA. Binds to host cell heparan sulfate and uses host ITGA5-ITGB1 as coreceptor on the cell surface to provide virion attachment to target cell. This attachment induces virion internalization predominantly through clathrin-dependent endocyt
   2510..2538    -  misc_feature   MCS (fragment): pBluescript multiple cloning site
   2551..2569    -  promoter       T3 promoter: promoter for bacteriophage T3 RNA polymerase
   2614..2630    -  protein_bind   lac operator: The lac repressor binds to the lac operator to inhibit transcription in E. coli. This inhibition can be relieved by adding lactose or isopropyl-β-D-thiogalactopyranoside (IPTG). lac repressor encoded by lacI
   2638..2668    -  promoter       lac promoter: promoter for the E. coli lac operon
   2683..2704    -  protein_bind   CAP binding site: CAP binding activates transcription in the presence of cAMP. E. coli catabolite activator protein
   2717..2809    -  CDS            lacI (fragment): lac repressor; lacI; The lac repressor binds to the lac operator to inhibit transcription in E. coli. This inhibition can be relieved by adding lactose or isopropyl-β-D-thiogalactopyranoside (IPTG).
   2992..3580    -  rep_origin     ori: high-copy-number ColE1/pMB1/pBR322/pUC origin of replication
   3751..4560    -  CDS            KanR: aminoglycoside phosphotransferase; aph(3')-Ia; confers resistance to kanamycin in bacteria or G418 (Geneticin®) in eukaryotes
   4561..4665    -  promoter       AmpR promoter: bla
   4718..5146    -  rep_origin     f1 ori (sequence partly withheld): f1 bacteriophage origin of replication; arrow indicates direction of (+) strand synthesis
   5151..5306    -  CDS            lacZα (fragment): LacZα fragment of β-galactosidase; lacZ fragment
   5314..5332    +  promoter       T7 promoter: promoter for bacteriophage T7 RNA polymerase
   5341..5360    -  misc_feature   MCS (fragment): pBluescript multiple cloning site
   5553..7415    +  CDS            Rep78: REP78_AAV2S - Experimental evidence at protein level: Swiss-Prot protein existence level 1. Plays an essential role in the initiation of viral DNA synthesis. Binds specifically to an inverted terminal repeat element (ITR) on the 3' and 5' ends of the viral DNA, where it cleaves a site specifically to generate a priming site for initiation of the synthesis of a complementary strand. Plays also a role as transcriptional regulator, DNA helicase and as key factors in site-specific integration of the viral genome. Regulates host PKA activity by interacting with host PRKX as a mechanism of interferi
   7518..8194    +  CDS            rtTA3 (fragment): reverse tetracycline transactivator 3 activates expression from Tet-responsive promoters in the presence of doxycycline
   8124..8234    +  CDS            VP48: 3 tandem repeats of the minimal activation domain of herpes simplex virus VP16 (Cheng et al., 2013)
   8273..8291    -  promoter       SP6 promoter: promoter for bacteriophage SP6 RNA polymerase
   8317..8541    +  polyA_signal   bGH poly(A) signal: bovine growth hormone polyadenylation signal
   8545..8566    +  promoter       SV40 promoter (fragment): SV40 enhancer and early promoter
   8602..8622    +  promoter       tight TRE promoter (fragment): Tet-responsive promoter PTight, consisting of seven tet operator sequences followed by the minimal CMV promoter
   8639..8659    +  promoter       tight TRE promoter (fragment): Tet-responsive promoter PTight, consisting of seven tet operator sequences followed by the minimal CMV promoter
   8676..8696    +  promoter       tight TRE promoter (fragment): Tet-responsive promoter PTight, consisting of seven tet operator sequences followed by the minimal CMV promoter
   8713..8733    +  promoter       tight TRE promoter (fragment): Tet-responsive promoter PTight, consisting of seven tet operator sequences followed by the minimal CMV promoter
   8750..8770    +  promoter       tight TRE promoter (fragment): Tet-responsive promoter PTight, consisting of seven tet operator sequences followed by the minimal CMV promoter
